>Addgene plasmid #194115 | His SUMO TEV WT SPOP 28-359 | addgene full sequence | sequence record 383918 | Addgene NGS Result
TTGCGCTCACTGCCCGCTTTCCAGTCGGGAAACTGTCGTGCCAGCTGCATTAATGAATCGGCCAACGCGC
GGGGAGAGGCGGTTTGCGTATTGGGCGCCAGGGTGGTTTTTCTTTTCACCAGTGAGACGGGCAACAGCTG
ATTGCCCTTCACCGCCTGGCCCTGAGAGAGTTGCAGCAAGCGGTCCACGCTGGTTTGCCCCAGCAGGCGA
AAATCCTGTTTGATGGTGGTTAACGGCGGGATATAACATGAGCTGTCTTCGGTATCGTCGTATCCCACTA
CCGAGATATCCGCACCAACGCGCAGCCCGGACTCGGTAATGGCGCGCATTGCGCCCAGCGCCATCTGATC
GTTGGCAACCAGCATCGCAGTGGGAACGATGCCCTCATTCAGCATTTGCATGGTTTGTTGAAAACCGGAC
ATGGCACTCCAGTCGCCTTCCCGTTCCGCTATCGGCTGAATTTGATTGCGAGTGAGATATTTATGCCAGC
CAGCCAGACGCAGACGCGCCGAGACAGAACTTAATGGGCCCGCTAACAGCGCGATTTGCTGGTGACCCAA
TGCGACCAGATGCTCCACGCCCAGTCGCGTACCGTCTTCATGGGAGAAAATAATACTGTTGATGGGTGTC
TGGTCAGAGACATCAAGAAATAACGCCGGAACATTAGTGCAGGCAGCTTCCACAGCAATGGCATCCTGGT
CATCCAGCGGATAGTTAATGATCAGCCCACTGACGCGTTGCGCGAGAAGATTGTGCACCGCCGCTTTACA
GGCTTCGACGCCGCTTCGTTCTACCATCGACACCACCACGCTGGCACCCAGTTGATCGGCGCGAGATTTA
ATCGCCGCGACAATTTGCGACGGCGCGTGCAGGGCCAGACTGGAGGTGGCAACGCCAATCAGCAACGACT
GTTTGCCCGCCAGTTGTTGTGCCACGCGGTTGGGAATGTAATTCAGCTCCGCCATCGCCGCTTCCACTTT
TTCCCGCGTTTTCGCAGAAACGTGGCTGGCCTGGTTCACCACGCGGGAAACGGTCTGATAAGAGACACCG
GCATACTCTGCGACATCGTATAACGTTACTGGTTTCACATTCACCACCCTGAATTGACTCTCTTCCGGGC
GCTATCATGCCATACCGCGAAAGGTTTTGCGCCATTCGATGGTGTCCGGGATCTCGACGCTCTCCCTTAT
GCGACTCCTGCATTAGGAAGCAGCCCAGTAGTAGGTTGAGGCCGTTGAGCACCGCCGCCGCAAGGAATGG
TGCATGCAAGGAGATGGCGCCCAACAGTCCCCCGGCCACGGGGCCTGCCACCATACCCACGCCGAAACAA
GCGCTCATGAGCCCGAAGTGGCGAGCCCGATCTTCCCCATCGGTGATGTCGGCGATATAGGCGCCAGCAA
CCGCACCTGTGGCGCCGGTGATGCCGGCCACGATGCGTCCGGCGTAGAGGATCGAGATCTCGATCCCGCG
AAATTAATACGACTCACTATAGGGGAATTGTGAGCGGATAACAATTCCCCTCTAGAAATAATTTTGTTTA
ACTTTAAGAAGGAGATATACATATGGGCAGCAGCCATCATCATCATCATCACGGCAGCGGCCTGGTGCCG
CGCGGCAGCGCTAGCATGTCGGACTCAGAAGTCAATCAAGAAGCTAAGCCAGAGGTCAAGCCAGAAGTCA
AGCCTGAGACTCACATCAATTTAAAGGTGTCCGATGGATCTTCAGAGATCTTCTTCAAGATCAAAAAGAC
CACTCCTTTAAGAAGGCTGATGGAAGCGTTCGCTAAAAGACAGGGTAAGGAAATGGACTCCTTAAGATTC
TTGTACGACGGTATTAGAATTCAAGCTGATCAGACCCCTGAAGATTTGGACATGGAGGATAACGATATTA
TTGAGGCTCACAGAGAACAGATTGGTGGTAGTATCACAAGTTTGTACAAAAAAGCAGGCTTCGAAAACCT
GTATTTTCAGGGCAGCAAGGTAGTGAAATTCTCCTACATGTGGACCATCAATAACTTTAGCTTTTGCCGG
GAGGAAATGGGTGAAGTCATTAAAAGTTCTACATTTTCATCAGGAGCAAATGATAAACTGAAATGGTGTT
TGCGAGTAAACCCCAAAGGGTTAGATGAAGAAAGCAAAGATTACCTGTCACTTTACCTGTTACTGGTCAG
CTGTCCAAAGAGTGAAGTTCGGGCAAAATTCAAATTCTCCATCCTGAATGCCAAGGGAGAAGAAACCAAA
GCTATGGAGAGTCAACGGGCATATAGGTTTGTGCAAGGCAAAGACTGGGGATTCAAGAAATTCATCCGTA
GAGATTTTCTTTTGGATGAGGCCAACGGGCTTCTCCCCGATGACAAGCTTACCCTCTTCTGCGAGGTGAG
TGTTGTGCAAGATTCTGTCAACATTTCTGGCCAGAATACCATGAACATGGTAAAGGTTCCTGAGTGCCGG
CTGGCAGATGAGTTAGGAGGACTGTGGGAGAATTCCCGGTTCACAGACTGCTGCTTGTGTGTTGCCGGCC
AGGAATTCCAGGCTCACAAGGCTATCTTAGCAGCTCGTTCTCCGGTTTTTAGTGCCATGTTTGAACATGA
AATGGAGGAGAGCAAAAAGAATCGAGTTGAAATCAATGATGTGGAGCCTGAAGTTTTTAAGGAAATGATG
TGCTTCATTTACACGGGGAAGGCTCCAAACCTCGACAAAATGGCTGATGATTTGCTGGCAGCTGCTGACA
AGTATGCCCTGGAGCGCTTAAAGGTCATGTGTGAGGATGCCCTCTGCAGTAACCTGTCCGTGGAGAACGC
TGCAGAAATTCTCATCCTGGCCGACCTCCACAGTGCAGATCAGTTGAAAACTCAGGCAGTGGATTTCATC
AACTATCATGCTTCGGATGTCTTGGAGACCTCTGGGTGGAAGTCAATGGTGGTGTCACATCCCCACTTGG
TGGCTGAGGCATACCGCTCTCTGGCTTCAGCATAAAACCCAGCTTTCTTGTACAAAGTGGTGATACTGGA
TCCATGGGTACCCTCGAGGATCCGGCTGCTAACAAAGCCCGAAAGGAAGCTGAGTTGGCTGCTGCCACCG
CTGAGCAATAACTAGCATAACCCCTTGGGGCCTCTAAACGGGTCTTGAGGGGTTTTTTGCTGAAAGGAGG
AACTATATCCGGATATCCCGCAAGAGGCCCGGCAGTACCGGCATAACCAAGCCTATGCCTACAGCATCCA
GGGTGACGGTGCCGAGGATGACGATGAGCGCATTGTTAGATTTCATACACGGTGCCTGACTGCGTTAGCA
ATTTAACTGTGATAAACTACCGCATTAAAGCTTATCGATGATAAGCTGTCAAACATGAGAATTCTTGAAG
ACGAAAGGGCCTCGTGATACGCCTATTTTTATAGGTTAATGTCATGATAATAATGGTTTCTTAGACGTCA
GGTGGCACTTTTCGGGGAAATGTGCGCGGAACCCCTATTTGTTTATTTTTCTAAATACATTCAAATATGT
ATCCGCTCATGAGACAATAACCCTGATAAATGCTTCAATAATATTGAAAAAGGAAGAGTATGAGTATTCA
ACATTTCCGTGTCGCCCTTATTCCCTTTTTTGCGGCATTTTGCCTTCCTGTTTTTGCTCACCCAGAAACG
CTGGTGAAAGTAAAAGATGCTGAAGATCAGTTGGGTGCACGAGTGGGTTACATCGAACTGGATCTCAACA
GCGGTAAGATCCTTGAGAGTTTTCGCCCCGAAGAACGTTTTCCAATGATGAGCACTTTTAAAGTTCTGCT
ATGTGGCGCGGTATTATCCCGTGTTGACGCCGGGCAAGAGCAACTCGGTCGCCGCATACACTATTCTCAG
AATGACTTGGTTGAGTACTCACCAGTCACAGAAAAGCATCTTACGGATGGCATGACAGTAAGAGAATTAT
GCAGTGCTGCCATAACCATGAGTGATAACACTGCGGCCAACTTACTTCTGACAACGATCGGAGGACCGAA
GGAGCTAACCGCTTTTTTGCACAACATGGGGGATCATGTAACTCGCCTTGATCGTTGGGAACCGGAGCTG
AATGAAGCCATACCAAACGACGAGCGTGACACCACGATGCCTGCAGCAATGGCAACAACGTTGCGCAAAC
TATTAACTGGCGAACTACTTACTCTAGCTTCCCGGCAACAATTAATAGACTGGATGGAGGCGGATAAAGT
TGCAGGACCACTTCTGCGCTCGGCCCTTCCGGCTGGCTGGTTTATTGCTGATAAATCTGGAGCCGGTGAG
CGTGGGTCTCGCGGTATCATTGCAGCACTGGGGCCAGATGGTAAGCCCTCCCGTATCGTAGTTATCTACA
CGACGGGGAGTCAGGCAACTATGGATGAACGAAATAGACAGATCGCTGAGATAGGTGCCTCACTGATTAA
GCATTGGTAACTGTCAGACCAAGTTTACTCATATATACTTTAGATTGATTTAAAACTTCATTTTTAATTT
AAAAGGATCTAGGTGAAGATCCTTTTTGATAATCTCATGACCAAAATCCCTTAACGTGAGTTTTCGTTCC
ACTGAGCGTCAGACCCCGTAGAAAAGATCAAAGGATCTTCTTGAGATCCTTTTTTTCTGCGCGTAATCTG
CTGCTTGCAAACAAAAAAACCACCGCTACCAGCGGTGGTTTGTTTGCCGGATCAAGAGCTACCAACTCTT
TTTCCGAAGGTAACTGGCTTCAGCAGAGCGCAGATACCAAATACTGTCCTTCTAGTGTAGCCGTAGTTAG
GCCACCACTTCAAGAACTCTGTAGCACCGCCTACATACCTCGCTCTGCTAATCCTGTTACCAGTGGCTGC
TGCCAGTGGCGATAAGTCGTGTCTTACCGGGTTGGACTCAAGACGATAGTTACCGGATAAGGCGCAGCGG
TCGGGCTGAACGGGGGGTTCGTGCACACAGCCCAGCTTGGAGCGAACGACCTACACCGAACTGAGATACC
TACAGCGTGAGCTATGAGAAAGCGCCACGCTTCCCGAAGGGAGAAAGGCGGACAGGTATCCGGTAAGCGG
CAGGGTCGGAACAGGAGAGCGCACGAGGGAGCTTCCAGGGGGAAACGCCTGGTATCTTTATAGTCCTGTC
GGGTTTCGCCACCTCTGACTTGAGCGTCGATTTTTGTGATGCTCGTCAGGGGGGCGGAGCCTATGGAAAA
ACGCCAGCAACGCGGCCTTTTTACGGTTCCTGGCCTTTTGCTGGCCTTTTGCTCACATGTTCTTTCCTGC
GTTATCCCCTGATTCTGTGGATAACCGTATTACCGCCTTTGAGTGAGCTGATACCGCTCGCCGCAGCCGA
ACGACCGAGCGCAGCGAGTCAGTGAGCGAGGAAGCGGAAGAGCGCCTGATGCGGTATTTTCTCCTTACGC
ATCTGTGCGGTATTTCACACCGCAATGGTGCACTCTCAGTACAATCTGCTCTGATGCCGCATAGTTAAGC
CAGTATACACTCCGCTATCGCTACGTGACTGGGTCATGGCTGCGCCCCGACACCCGCCAACACCCGCTGA
CGCGCCCTGACGGGCTTGTCTGCTCCCGGCATCCGCTTACAGACAAGCTGTGACCGTCTCCGGGAGCTGC
ATGTGTCAGAGGTTTTCACCGTCATCACCGAAACGCGCGAGGCAGCTGCGGTAAAGCTCATCAGCGTGGT
CGTGAAGCGATTCACAGATGTCTGCCTGTTCATCCGCGTCCAGCTCGTTGAGTTTCTCCAGAAGCGTTAA
TGTCTGGCTTCTGATAAAGCGGGCCATGTTAAGGGCGGTTTTTTCCTGTTTGGTCACTGATGCCTCCGTG
TAAGGGGGATTTCTGTTCATGGGGGTAATGATACCGATGAAACGAGAGAGGATGCTCACGATACGGGTTA
CTGATGATGAACATGCCCGGTTACTGGAACGTTGTGAGGGTAAACAACTGGCGGTATGGATGCGGCGGGA
CCAGAGAAAAATCACTCAGGGTCAATGCCAGCGCTTCGTTAATACAGATGTAGGTGTTCCACAGGGTAGC
CAGCAGCATCCTGCGATGCAGATCCGGAACATAATGGTGCAGGGCGCTGACTTCCGCGTTTCCAGACTTT
ACGAAACACGGAAACCGAAGACCATTCATGTTGTTGCTCAGGTCGCAGACGTTTTGCAGCAGCAGTCGCT
TCACGTTCGCTCGCGTATCGGTGATTCATTCTGCTAACCAGTAAGGCAACCCCGCCAGCCTAGCCGGGTC
CTCAACGACAGGAGCACGATCATGCGCACCCGTGGCCAGGACCCAACGCTGCCCGAGATGCGCCGCGTGC
GGCTGCTGGAGATGGCGGACGCGATGGATATGTTCTGCCAAGGGTTGGTTTGCGCATTCACAGTTCTCCG
CAAGAATTGATTGGCTCCAATTCTTGGAGTGGTGAATCCGTTAGCGAGGTGCCGCCGGCTTCCATTCAGG
TCGAGGTGGCCCGGCTCCATGCACCGCGACGCAACGCGGGGAGGCAGACAAGGTATAGGGCGGCGCCTAC
AATCCATGCCAACCCGTTCCATGTGCTCGCCGAGGCGGCATAAATCGCCGTGACGATCAGCGGTCCAATG
ATCGAAGTTAGGCTGGTAAGAGCCGCGAGCGATCCTTGAAGCTGTCCCTGATGGTCGTCATCTACCTGCC
TGGACAGCATGGCCTGCAACGCGGGCATCCCGATGCCGCCGGAAGCGAGAAGAATCATAATGGGGAAGGC
CATCCAGCCTCGCGTCGCGAACGCCAGCAAGACGTAGCCCAGCGCGTCGGCCGCCATGCCGGCGATAATG
GCCTGCTTCTCGCCGAAACGTTTGGTGGCGGGACCAGTGACGAAGGCTTGAGCGAGGGCGTGCAAGATTC
CGAATACCGCAAGCGACAGGCCGATCATCGTCGCGCTCCAGCGAAAGCGGTCCTCGCCGAAAATGACCCA
GAGCGCTGCCGGCACCTGTCCTACGAGTTGCATGATAAAGAAGACAGTCATAAGTGCGGCGACGATAGTC
ATGCCCCGCGCCCACCGGAAGGAGCTGACTGGGTTGAAGGCTCTCAAGGGCATCGGTCGAGATCCCGGTG
CCTAATGAGTGAGCTAACTTACATTAATTGCG
Features (pLannotate 1.2.2; 25 found; start..end, strand, type, name):
      7..1088    -  CDS            lacI: lac repressor; lacI; The lac repressor binds to the lac operator to inhibit transcription in E. coli. This inhibition can be relieved by adding lactose or isopropyl-β-D-thiogalactopyranoside (IPTG).
   1089..1166    -  promoter       lacI promoter: lacI
   1174..1453    -  CDS            TcR (fragment): tetracycline efflux protein; tet; confers resistance to tetracycline
   1475..1493    +  promoter       T7 promoter: promoter for bacteriophage T7 RNA polymerase
   1494..1518    +  protein_bind   lac operator: The lac repressor binds to the lac operator to inhibit transcription in E. coli. This inhibition can be relieved by adding lactose or isopropyl-β-D-thiogalactopyranoside (IPTG). lac repressor encoded by lacI
   1533..1555    +  RBS            RBS: efficient ribosome binding site from bacteriophage T7 gene 10 (Olins and Rangwala, 1989)
   1575..1591    +  CDS            capTEV™ (fragment): composite tag for in vivo biotinylation, TEV protease cleavage, and 6xHis tagging
   1602..1619    +  CDS            thrombin site: thrombin recognition and cleavage site
   1626..1919    +  CDS            SUMO: cleavable ubiquitin-like protein tag; S. cerevisiae SMT3 (truncated)
   1926..1950    +  protein_bind   attB1: mutant version of attB; recombination site for the Gateway® BP reaction BP Clonase™
   1953..1973    +  CDS            TEV site: tobacco etch virus (TEV) protease recognition and cleavage site
   1977..2972    +  CDS            SPOP (fragment): SPOP_HUMAN - Experimental evidence at protein level: Swiss-Prot protein existence level 1. Component of a cullin-RING-based BCR (BTB-CUL3-RBX1) E3 ubiquitin-protein ligase complex that mediates the ubiquitination of target proteins, leading most often to their proteasomal degradation. In complex with CUL3, involved in ubiquitination and proteasomal degradation of BRMS1, DAXX, PDX1/IPF1, GLI2 and GLI3. In complex with CUL3, involved in ubiquitination of MACROH2A1 and BMI1; this does not lead to their proteasomal degradation. Inhibits transcriptional activation of PDX1/IPF1 targets, such as insu
   2977..3001    -  protein_bind   attB2: mutant version of attB; recombination site for the Gateway® BP reaction BP Clonase™
   3035..3084    +  CDS            SET1 (fragment): solubility-enhancement tag derived from T7 phage gene 10B
   3092..3139    +  terminator     T7 terminator: transcription terminator for bacteriophage T7 RNA polymerase
   3162..3266    -  CDS            TcR (fragment): tetracycline efflux protein; tet; confers resistance to tetracycline
   3314..3342    -  promoter       tet promoter: E. coli promoter for tetracycline efflux protein gene
   3455..3559    +  promoter       AmpR promoter: bla
   3560..4420    +  CDS            AmpR: β-lactamase; bla; confers resistance to ampicillin, carbenicillin, and related antibiotics
   4591..5179    +  rep_origin     ori: high-copy-number ColE1/pMB1/pBR322/pUC origin of replication
   5365..5504    -  misc_feature   bom: basis of mobility region from pBR322
   5606..5797    -  CDS            rop: Rop protein, which maintains plasmids at low copy number; rop
   5814..6194    +  CDS            YPB1_ECOLX: Protein predicted: Swiss-Prot protein existence level 4. From Escherichia coli.
   6436..7060    -  CDS            TcR (fragment): tetracycline efflux protein; tet; confers resistance to tetracycline
   7075..7096    -  protein_bind   CAP binding site: CAP binding activates transcription in the presence of cAMP. E. coli catabolite activator protein
