[The description below was written by a language model from this plasmid's Addgene catalogue record and pLannotate feature annotations shown in this document.]
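Description:
His SUMO TEV WT SPOP 28-359 is a bacterial expression plasmid of about 7.1 kb, built on a backbone recorded as pEXP, for producing wild-type human SPOP (residues 28–359, an insert of roughly 1 kb) in E. coli. It replicates from a ColE1/pMB1-type origin accompanied by the pBR322 bom region and the rop gene, which normally holds copy number down, although the catalogue lists copy number as unknown. Selection is by ampicillin through the bla gene. Several tetracycline-resistance fragments and the tet promoter are annotated, but these are only partial remnants of the pBR322-derived backbone and would not be expected to confer resistance.

Expression is driven by a T7 promoter immediately followed by a lac operator and the phage T7 gene 10 ribosome binding site, with a T7 terminator downstream. The plasmid also carries lacI under its own promoter, so transcription is repressed until relieved by IPTG and requires a host supplying T7 RNA polymerase. The open reading frame begins with a His tag (annotated as a short fragment of a composite tag), followed by a thrombin site, yeast SMT3-derived SUMO, an attB1 site, a TEV protease cleavage site and then the SPOP fragment, with attB2 after the coding region. The flanking attB sites suggest the insert was introduced by Gateway recombination, though the cloning method is recorded as unknown. The His tag allows affinity purification, SUMO commonly aids solubility, and TEV cleavage removes the entire N-terminal fusion. SPOP is the substrate adaptor of a CUL3-based E3 ubiquitin ligase, and the associated work examined its conformational and oligomeric states by small-angle X-ray scattering and molecular dynamics simulation, consistent with use for recombinant protein preparation.
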