Addgene plasmid #194115: His SUMO TEV WT SPOP 28-359
Purpose: Wild type His-SUMO SPOP expression plasmid
Depositing lab: Tanja Mittag. Depositing organization: St. Jude Children's Research Hospital. Publication: Conformational and oligomeric states of SPOP from small-angle X-ray scattering and molecular dynamics simulations. Thomasen FE, Cuneo MJ, Mittag T, Lindorff-Larsen K. Elife. 2023 Mar 1;12:e84147. doi: 10.7554/eLife.84147. PubMed 36856266.
Backbone
  Vector backbone: pEXP
  Vector type: Bacterial Expression
Growth in bacteria
  Bacterial resistance: Ampicillin, 100 μg/mL
  Growth temperature: 37°C
  Growth strain: DH5alpha
  Copy number: Unknown
Gene/Insert
  Gene/Insert name: SPOP
  Species: H. sapiens (human)
  Insert size (bp): 999
  GenBank ID: XM_024450995
  Entrez Gene: SPOP (a.k.a. BTBD32, NEDMACE, NEDMIDF, NSDVS1, NSDVS2, TEF2)
  Tag / fusion protein: 6His-SUMO-TEV (N terminal on backbone)
  Cloning method: Unknown
  Sequencing primers: 5′ AGATTCTTGTACGACGGTATTAG; 3′ TAGTTATTGCTCAGCGGTGG
Terms and licenses: Academic/Nonprofit Terms; Industry Terms: Not Available to Industry
Depositor comments: Please visit https://www.biorxiv.org/content/10.1101/2022.10.08.511432v1 for bioRxiv preprint.
How to cite: His SUMO TEV WT SPOP 28-359 was a gift from Tanja Mittag (Addgene plasmid # 194115 ; http://n2t.net/addgene:194115 ; RRID:Addgene_194115)
