>Addgene plasmid #194115 | His SUMO TEV WT SPOP 28-359 | depositor partial sequence | sequence record 376680 | ORF
ATGGGCAGCAGCCATCATCATCATCATCACGGCAGCGGCCTGGTGCCGCGCGGCAGCGCTAGCATGTCGG
ACTCAGAAGTCAATCAAGAAGCTAAGCCAGAGGTCAAGCCAGAAGTCAAGCCTGGGACTCACATCAATTT
AAAGGTGTCCGATGGATCTTCAGAGATCTTCTTCAAGATCAAAAAGACCACTCCTTTAAGAAGGCTGATG
GAAGCGTTCGCTAAAAGACAGGGTAAGGAAATGGACTCCTTAAGATTCTTGTACGACGGTATTAGAATTC
AAGCTGATCAGACCCCTGAAGATTTGGACATGGAGGATAACGATATTATTGAGGCTCACAGAGAACAGAT
TGGTGGTAGTATCACAAGTTTGTACAAAAAAGCAGGCTTCGAAAACCTGTATTTTCAGGGCAGCAAGGTA
GTGAAATTCTCCTACATGTGGACCATCAATAACTTTAGCTTTTGCCGGGAGGAAATGGGTGAAGTCATTA
AAAGTTCTACATTTTCATCAGGAGCAAATGATAAACTGAAATGGTGTTTGCGAGTAAACCCCAAAGGGTT
AGATGAAGAAAGCAAAGATTACCTGTCACTTTACCTGTTACTGGTCAGCTGTCCAAAGAGTGAAGTTCGG
GCAAAATTCAAATTCTCCATCCTGAATGCCAAGGGAGAAGAAACCAAAGCTATGGAGAGTCAACGGGCAT
ATAGGTTTGTGCAAGGCAAAGACTGGGGATTCAAGAAATTCATCCGTAGAGATTTTCTTTTGGATGAGGC
CAACGGGCTTCTCCCCGATGACAAGCTTACCCTCTTCTGCGAGGTGAGTGTTGTGCAAGATTCTGTCAAC
ATTTCTGGCCAGAATACCATGAACATGGTAAAGGTTCCTGAGTGCCGGCTGGCAGATGAGTTAGGAGGAC
TGTGGGAGAATTCCCGGTTCACAGACTGCTGCTTGTGTGTTGCCGGCCAGGAATTCCAGGCTCACAAGGC
TATCTTAGCAGCTCGTTCTCCGGTTTTTAGTGCCATGTTTGAACATGAAATGGAGGAGAGCAAAAAGAAT
CGAGTTGAAATCAATGATGTGGAGCCTGAAGTTTTTAAGGAAATGATGTGCTTCATTTACACGGGGAAGG
CTCCAAACCTCGACAAAATGGCTGATGATTTGCTGGCAGCTGCTGACAAGTATGCCCTGGAGCGCTTAAA
GGTCATGTGTGAGGATGCCCTCTGCAGTAACCTGTCCGTGGAGAACGCTGCAGAAATTCTCATCCTGGCC
GACCTCCACAGTGCAGATCAGTTGAAAACTCAGGCAGTGGATTTCATCAACTATCATGCTTCGGATGTCT
TGGAGACCTCTGGGTGGAAGTCAATGGTGGTGTCACATCCCCACTTGGTGGCTGAGGCATACCGCTCTCT
GGCTTCAGCATAA
